Addgene plasmid #133724: pLB(N)CX-FLAG-CH3 Del33
Purpose: Retroviral vector with CMV promoter driving mutant form of CH3 domain fragment of human p300 (EP300), with N-terminal FLAG tag.
Depositing lab: James A. DeCaprio. Depositing organization: Dana-Farber Cancer Institute. Publication: Targeting of p300/CREB binding protein coactivators by simian virus 40 is mediated through p53. Borger DR, DeCaprio JA. J Virol. 2006 May . 80(9):4292-303. 10.1128/JVI.80.9.4292-4303.2006 PubMed 16611888.
Backbone
  Vector backbone: pLB(N)CX
  Total vector size (bp): 6610
  Vector type: Retroviral
  Selectable markers: Blasticidin
Growth in bacteria
  Bacterial resistance: Ampicillin, 100 μg/mL
  Growth temperature: 37°C
  Growth strain: NEB Stable
  Copy number: Unknown
Gene/Insert
  Gene/Insert name: EP300
  Species: H. sapiens (human)
  Mutation: partial (not complete) p300 fragment, AT and CH3 domains only; deletion in CH3 domain (11 1737-1836), disrupts SC40 LT binding
  Entrez Gene: EP300 (a.k.a. KAT3B, MKHK2, RSTS2, p300)
  Promoter: CMV
  Tag / fusion protein: Flag (N terminal on insert)
  Cloning method: Restriction Enzyme; 5′ cloning site HindIII (not destroyed); 3′ cloning site HindIII (not destroyed)
  Sequencing primers: 5′ pLNXC F - agctcgtttagtgaaccgtcagatcg; 3′ pLNCX R - acctacaggtggggtctttcattccc
Terms and licenses: Academic/Nonprofit Terms; Industry Terms: Not Available to Industry
Depositor comments: HMS clone ID number: HsCD00061646 Please see Supplemental Documents > Depositor Notes for more cloning information.
How to cite: pLB(N)CX-FLAG-CH3 Del33 was a gift from James A. DeCaprio (Addgene plasmid # 133724 ; http://n2t.net/addgene:133724 ; RRID:Addgene_133724)
