[The description below was written by a language model from this plasmid's Addgene catalogue record and the feature table of its GenBank file.]
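Description:
pLB(N)CX-FLAG-CH3 Del33 is a 6,610 bp Moloney-type gammaretroviral expression vector built on the pLB(N)CX backbone, an LNCX-style design in which blasticidin resistance replaces the usual neomycin marker. It is propagated in E. coli through a high-copy ColE1/pUC-type origin, with the pBR322 bom region nearby, and is selected with ampicillin via the bla gene. The retroviral portion consists of a truncated 5' LTR, the MMLV Psi packaging signal extending into a truncated gag segment that lacks its start codon, and a full 3' LTR. These elements allow the transcript to be packaged into particles when viral proteins are supplied in trans by a packaging cell line, and then integrated into target cells.

Within the provirus there are two expression units. The blasticidin S deaminase gene sits just downstream of the packaging region, where in this vector layout it is expected to be expressed from the LTR-driven transcript, allowing selection of stably transduced mammalian cells. An internal human CMV immediate-early enhancer and promoter then drives the payload, an N-terminally FLAG-tagged fragment of human p300 (EP300) cloned at HindIII sites.

The record describes the insert as a partial p300 fragment carrying a deletion within the CH3 domain that disrupts binding of SV40 large T antigen. The mutation field mentions AT and CH3 domains, but the feature table annotates only the FLAG tag, and only about 400 bp separate it from the 3' LTR, so the insert appears to be short. The construct suits stable expression of a binding-defective CH3 control in studies of how SV40 large T antigen targets the p300/CBP coactivators.
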