LOCUS       Exported 6610 bp ds-DNA circular SYN 13-MAY-2021
DEFINITION  Retroviral vector with CMV promoter driving mutant form of CH3
            domain fragment of human p300 (EP300), with N-terminal FLAG tag..
ACCESSION   .
VERSION     .
KEYWORDS    pLB(N)CX-FLAG-CH3 Del33
SOURCE      synthetic DNA construct
  ORGANISM  synthetic DNA construct
REFERENCE   1 (bases 1 to 6610)
  AUTHORS   Borger DR, DeCaprio JA
  TITLE     Targeting of p300/CREB binding protein coactivators by simian virus
            40 is mediated through p53.
  JOURNAL   J Virol. 2006 May . 80(9):4292-303.
  PUBMED    16611888
REFERENCE   2 (bases 1 to 6610)
  AUTHORS   .
  TITLE     Direct Submission
  JOURNAL   Exported May 13, 2021 from SnapGene Server 1.1.58
            http://www.snapgene.com
FEATURES             Location/Qualifiers
     source          1..6610
                     /organism="synthetic DNA construct"
                     /mol_type="other DNA"
     LTR             414..589
                     /label=5' LTR (truncated)
                     /note="truncated long terminal repeat from Moloney murine
                     sarcoma virus"
     misc_feature    652..851
                     /label=MMLV Psi
                     /note="packaging signal of Moloney murine leukemia virus
                     (MMLV)"
     CDS             1052..1468
                     /label=gag (truncated)
                     /note="truncated Moloney murine leukemia virus (MMLV) gag
                     gene lacking the start codon"
     primer_bind     1398..1420
                     /label=pLXSN 5'
                     /note="Murine stem cell virus, forward primer. Also called
                     MSCV"
     primer_bind     1436..1452
                     /label=pBABE 5'
                     /note="Psi packaging signal, forward primer for pBABE
                     vectors"
     CDS             1511..1909
                     /codon_start=1
                     /gene="Aspergillus terreus BSD"
                     /product="blasticidin S deaminase"
                     /label=BSD
                     /note="confers resistance to blasticidin"
                     /translation="MAKPLSQEESTLIERATATINSIPISEDYSVASAALSSDGRIFTG
                     VNVYHFTGGPCAELVVLGTAAAAAAGNLTCIVAIGNENRGILSPCGRCRQVLLDLHPGI
                     KAIVKDSDGQPTAVGIRELLPSGYVWEG"
     enhancer        2391..2770
                     /label=CMV enhancer
                     /note="human cytomegalovirus immediate early enhancer"
     promoter        2771..2974
                     /label=CMV promoter
                     /note="human cytomegalovirus (CMV) immediate early
                     promoter"
     primer_bind     2925..2945
                     /label=CMV-F
                     /note="Human CMV immediate early promoter, forward primer"
     primer_bind     2971..2995
                     /label=LNCX
                     /note="Human CMV promoter, forward primer"
     CDS             3089..3112
                     /codon_start=1
                     /product="FLAG(R) epitope tag, followed by an enterokinase
                     cleavage site"
                     /label=FLAG
                     /translation="DYKDDDDK"
     LTR             3512..4105
                     /note="long terminal repeat from Moloney murine leukemia
                     virus"
     primer_bind     complement(4208..4230)
                     /label=pGEX 3'
                     /note="pGEX vectors, reverse primer"
     misc_feature    4316..4456
                     /label=bom
                     /note="basis of mobility region from pBR322"
     primer_bind     4371..4390
                     /label=pRS-marker
                     /note="pRS vectors, use to sequence yeast selectable
                     marker"
     primer_bind     complement(4471..4488)
                     /label=L4440
                     /note="L4440 vector, forward primer"
     rep_origin      complement(4642..5230)
                     /direction=LEFT
                     /label=ori
                     /note="high-copy-number ColE1/pMB1/pBR322/pUC origin of
                     replication"
     primer_bind     complement(4722..4741)
                     /label=pBR322ori-F
                     /note="pBR322 origin, forward primer"
     CDS             complement(5401..6261)
                     /codon_start=1
                     /gene="bla"
                     /product="beta-lactamase"
                     /label=AmpR
                     /note="confers resistance to ampicillin, carbenicillin, and
                     related antibiotics"
                     /translation="MSIQHFRVALIPFFAAFCLPVFAHPETLVKVKDAEDQLGARVGYI
                     ELDLNSGKILESFRPEERFPMMSTFKVLLCGAVLSRVDAGQEQLGRRIHYSQNDLVEYS
                     PVTEKHLTDGMTVRELCSAAITMSDNTAANLLLTTIGGPKELTAFLHNMGDHVTRLDRW
                     EPELNEAIPNDERDTTMPAAMATTLRKLLTGELLTLASRQQLIDWMEADKVAGPLLRSA
                     LPAGWFIADKSGAGERGSRGIIAALGPDGKPSRIVVIYTTGSQATMDERNRQIAEIGAS
                     LIKHW"
     primer_bind     6024..6043
                     /label=Amp-R
                     /note="Ampicillin resistance gene, reverse primer"
     promoter        complement(6262..6366)
                     /gene="bla"
                     /label=AmpR promoter
     primer_bind     6434..6452
                     /label=pBRforEco
                     /note="pBR322 vectors, upsteam of EcoRI site, forward
                     primer"
ORIGIN
        1 tttgaaagac cccacccgta ggtggcaagc tagcttaagt aacgccactt tgcaaggcat
       61 ggaaaaatac ataactgaga atagaaaagt tcagatcaag gtcaggaaca aagaaacagc
      121 tgaataccaa acaggatatc tgtggtaagc ggttcctgcc ccggctcagg gccaagaaca
      181 gatgagacag ctgagtgatg ggccaaacag gatatctgtg gtaagcagtt cctgccccgg
      241 ctcggggcca agaacagatg gtccccagat gcggtccagc cctcagcagt ttctagtgaa
      301 tcatcagatg tttccagggt gccccaagga cctgaaaatg accctgtacc ttatttgaac
      361 taaccaatca gttcgcttct cgcttctgtt cgcgcgcttc cgctctccga gctcaataaa
      421 agagcccaca acccctcact cggcgcgcca gtcttccgat agactgcgtc gcccgggtac
      481 ccgtattccc aataaagcct cttgctgttt gcatccgaat cgtggtctcg ctgttccttg
      541 ggagggtctc ctctgagtga ttgactaccc acgacggggg tctttcattt gggggctcgt
      601 ccgggatttg gagacccctg cccagggacc accgacccac caccgggagg taagctggcc
      661 agcaacttat ctgtgtctgt ccgattgtct agtgtctatg tttgatgtta tgcgcctgcg
      721 tctgtactag ttagctaact agctctgtat ctggcggacc cgtggtggaa ctgacgagtt
      781 ctgaacaccc ggccgcaacc ctgggagacg tcccagggac tttgggggcc gtttttgtgg
      841 cccgacctga ggaagggagt cgatgtggaa tccgaccccg tcaggatatg tggttctggt
      901 aggagacgag aacctaaaac agttcccgcc tccgtctgaa tttttgcttt cggtttggaa
      961 ccgaagccgc gcgtcttgtc tgctgcagcg ctgcagcatc gttctgtgtt gtctctgtct
     1021 gactgtgttt ctgtatttgt ctgaaaatta gggccagact gttaccactc ccttaagttt
     1081 gaccttaggt cactggaaag atgtcgagcg gatcgctcac aaccagtcgg tagatgtcaa
     1141 gaagagacgt tgggttacct tctgctctgc agaatggcca acctttaacg tcggatggcc
     1201 gcgagacggc acctttaacc gagacctcat cacccaggtt aagatcaagg tcttttcacc
     1261 tggcccgcat ggacacccag accaggtccc ctacatcgtg acctgggaag ccttggcttt
     1321 tgacccccct ccctgggtca agccctttgt acaccctaag cctccgcctc ctcttcctcc
     1381 atccgccccg tctctccccc ttgaacctcc tcgttcgacc ccgcctcgat cctcccttta
     1441 tccagccctc actccttctc taggcgccgg aattccgatc tgatcaagag acaggatggg
     1501 gtcgtttcgc atggccaagc ctttgtctca agaagaatcc accctcattg aaagagcaac
     1561 ggctacaatc aacagcatcc ccatctctga agactacagc gtcgccagcg cagctctctc
     1621 tagcgacggc cgcatcttca ctggtgtcaa tgtatatcat tttactgggg gaccttgtgc
     1681 agaactcgtg gtgctgggca ctgctgctgc tgcggcagct ggcaacctga cttgtatcgt
     1741 cgcgatcgga aatgagaaca ggggcatctt gagcccctgc ggacggtgcc gacaggtgct
     1801 tctcgatctg catcctggga tcaaagccat agtgaaggac agtgatggac agccgacggc
     1861 agttgggatt cgtgaattgc tgccctctgg ttatgtgtgg gagggctaag cgggactctg
     1921 gggttcgaaa tgaccgacca agcgacgccc aacctgccat cacgagattt cgattccacc
     1981 gccgccttct atgaaaggtt gggcttcgga atcgttttcc gggacgccgg ctggatgatc
     2041 ctccagcgcg gggatctcat gctggagttc ttcgcccacc ccgggctcga tcccctcgcg
     2101 agttggttca gctgctgcct gaggctggac gacctcgcgg agttctaccg gcagtgcaaa
     2161 tccgtcggca tccaggaaac cagcagcggc tatccgcgca tccatgcccc cgaactgcag
     2221 gagtggggag gcacgatggc cgctttggtc gaggcggatc cggccattag ccatattatt
     2281 cattggttat atagcataaa tcaatattgg ctattggcca ttgcatacgt tgtatccata
     2341 tcataatatg tacatttata ttggctcatg tccaacatta ccgccatgtt gacattgatt
     2401 attgactagt tattaatagt aatcaattac ggggtcatta gttcatagcc catatatgga
     2461 gttccgcgtt acataactta cggtaaatgg cccgcctggc tgaccgccca acgacccccg
     2521 cccattgacg tcaataatga cgtatgttcc catagtaacg ccaataggga ctttccattg
     2581 acgtcaatgg gtggagtatt tacggtaaac tgcccacttg gcagtacatc aagtgtatca
     2641 tatgccaagt acgcccccta ttgacgtcaa tgacggtaaa tggcccgcct ggcattatgc
     2701 ccagtacatg accttatggg actttcctac ttggcagtac atctacgtat tagtcatcgc
     2761 tattaccatg gtgatgcggt tttggcagta catcaatggg cgtggatagc ggtttgactc
     2821 acggggattt ccaagtctcc accccattga cgtcaatggg agtttgtttt ggcaccaaaa
     2881 tcaacgggac tttccaaaat gtcgtaacaa ctccgcccca ttgacgcaaa tgggcggtag
     2941 gcgtgtacgg tgggaggtct atataagcag agctcgttta gtgaaccgtc agatcgcctg
     3001 gagacgccat ccacgctgtt ttgacctcca tagaagacac cgggaccgat ccagcctccg
     3061 cggccccaag cttggatcct gaaccatgga ctacaaggac gacgatgaca agtcggccgc
     3121 tggaggaggc cttggcttag atgatgagag caacaaccag caggctgcag ccacccagag
     3181 cccaggcgat tctcgccgcc tgagtatcca gcagcggact ggtgtggttg ggcagcaaca
     3241 gggcctccct tcccccactc ctgccactcc aacgacacca actggccaac agccaaccac
     3301 cccgcagacg ccccagccca cttctcagcc tcagcctacc cctcccaata gcatgccacc
     3361 ctacttgccc aggactcaag ctgctggccc tgtgtcccag ggtaaggcag caggccaggt
     3421 gacccctcca acccctcctc agacttagga attcaagctt gttaacatcg ataaaataaa
     3481 agattttatt tagtctccag aaaaaggggg gaatgaaaga ccccacctgt aggtttggca
     3541 agctagctta agtaacgcca ttttgcaagg catggaaaaa tacataactg agaatagaga
     3601 agttcagatc aaggtcagga acagatggaa cagctgaata tgggccaaac aggatatctg
     3661 tggtaagcag ttcctgcccc ggctcagggc caagaacaga tggaacagct gaatatgggc
     3721 caaacaggat atctgtggta agcagttcct gccccggctc agggccaaga acagatggtc
     3781 cccagatgcg gtccagccct cagcagtttc tagagaacca tcagatgttt ccagggtgcc
     3841 ccaaggacct gaaatgaccc tgtgccttat ttgaactaac caatcagttc gcttctcgct
     3901 tctgttcgcg cgcttctgct ccccgagctc aataaaagag cccacaaccc ctcactcggg
     3961 gcgccagtcc tccgattgac tgagtcgccc gggtacccgt gtatccaata aaccctcttg
     4021 cagttgcatc cgacttgtgg tctcgctgtt ccttgggagg gtctcctctg agtgattgac
     4081 tacccgtcag cgggggtctt tcatttgggg gctcgtccgg gatcgggaga cccctgccca
     4141 gggaccaccg acccaccacc gggaggtaag ctggctgcct cgcgcgtttc ggtgatgacg
     4201 gtgaaaacct ctgacacatg cagctcccgg agacggtcac agcttgtctg taagcggatg
     4261 ccgggagcag acaagcccgt cagggcgcgt cagcgggtgt tggcgggtgt cggggcgcag
     4321 ccatgaccca gtcacgtagc gatagcggag tgtatactgg cttaactatg cggcatcaga
     4381 gcagattgta ctgagagtgc accatatgcg gtgtgaaata ccgcacagat gcgtaaggag
     4441 aaaataccgc atcaggcgct cttccgcttc ctcgctcact gactcgctgc gctcggtcgt
     4501 tcggctgcgg cgagcggtat cagctcactc aaaggcggta atacggttat ccacagaatc
     4561 aggggataac gcaggaaaga acatgtgagc aaaaggccag caaaaggcca ggaaccgtaa
     4621 aaaggccgcg ttgctggcgt ttttccatag gctccgcccc cctgacgagc atcacaaaaa
     4681 tcgacgctca agtcagaggt ggcgaaaccc gacaggacta taaagatacc aggcgtttcc
     4741 ccctggaagc tccctcgtgc gctctcctgt tccgaccctg ccgcttaccg gatacctgtc
     4801 cgcctttctc ccttcgggaa gcgtggcgct ttctcatagc tcacgctgta ggtatctcag
     4861 ttcggtgtag gtcgttcgct ccaagctggg ctgtgtgcac gaaccccccg ttcagcccga
     4921 ccgctgcgcc ttatccggta actatcgtct tgagtccaac ccggtaagac acgacttatc
     4981 gccactggca gcagccactg gtaacaggat tagcagagcg aggtatgtag gcggtgctac
     5041 agagttcttg aagtggtggc ctaactacgg ctacactaga aggacagtat ttggtatctg
     5101 cgctctgctg aagccagtta ccttcggaaa aagagttggt agctcttgat ccggcaaaca
     5161 aaccaccgct ggtagcggtg gtttttttgt ttgcaagcag cagattacgc gcagaaaaaa
     5221 aggatctcaa gaagatcctt tgatcttttc tacggggtct gacgctcagt ggaacgaaaa
     5281 ctcacgttaa gggattttgg tcatgagatt atcaaaaagg atcttcacct agatcctttt
     5341 aaattaaaaa tgaagtttta aatcaatcta aagtatatat gagtaaactt ggtctgacag
     5401 ttaccaatgc ttaatcagtg aggcacctat ctcagcgatc tgtctatttc gttcatccat
     5461 agttgcctga ctccccgtcg tgtagataac tacgatacgg gagggcttac catctggccc
     5521 cagtgctgca atgataccgc gagacccacg ctcaccggct ccagatttat cagcaataaa
     5581 ccagccagcc ggaagggccg agcgcagaag tggtcctgca actttatccg cctccatcca
     5641 gtctattaat tgttgccggg aagctagagt aagtagttcg ccagttaata gtttgcgcaa
     5701 cgttgttgcc attgctgcag gcatcgtggt gtcacgctcg tcgtttggta tggcttcatt
     5761 cagctccggt tcccaacgat caaggcgagt tacatgatcc cccatgttgt gcaaaaaagc
     5821 ggttagctcc ttcggtcctc cgatcgttgt cagaagtaag ttggccgcag tgttatcact
     5881 catggttatg gcagcactgc ataattctct tactgtcatg ccatccgtaa gatgcttttc
     5941 tgtgactggt gagtactcaa ccaagtcatt ctgagaatag tgtatgcggc gaccgagttg
     6001 ctcttgcccg gcgtcaacac gggataatac cgcgccacat agcagaactt taaaagtgct
     6061 catcattgga aaacgttctt cggggcgaaa actctcaagg atcttaccgc tgttgagatc
     6121 cagttcgatg taacccactc gtgcacccaa ctgatcttca gcatctttta ctttcaccag
     6181 cgtttctggg tgagcaaaaa caggaaggca aaatgccgca aaaaagggaa taagggcgac
     6241 acggaaatgt tgaatactca tactcttcct ttttcaatat tattgaagca tttatcaggg
     6301 ttattgtctc atgagcggat acatatttga atgtatttag aaaaataaac aaataggggt
     6361 tccgcgcaca tttccccgaa aagtgccacc tgacgtctaa gaaaccatta ttatcatgac
     6421 attaacctat aaaaataggc gtatcacgag gccctttcgt cttcaagaat tcataccaga
     6481 tcaccgaaaa ctgtcctcca aatgtgtccc cctcacactc ccaaattcgc gggcttctgc
     6541 ctcttagacc actctaccct attccccaca ctcaccggag ccaaagccgc ggcccttccg
     6601 tttctttgct
//
